Addgene plasmid #164028: pDB.His.MBP.3C CARD8 CARD A452C R495E
Purpose: Bacterial expression vector encoding a HRV 3C-cleavable His-MBP-tagged CARD8 CARD (filment-deficient mutant and A452C mutation for cysteine labelling applications)
Depositing lab: Hao Wu. Depositing organization: Boston Children's Hospital. Publication: Mechanism of filament formation in UPA-promoted CARD8 and NLRP1 inflammasomes. Robert Hollingsworth L, David L, Li Y, Griswold AR, Ruan J, Sharif H, Fontana P, Orth-He EL, Fu TM, Bachovchin DA, Wu H. Nat Commun. 2021 Jan 8;12(1):189. doi: 10.1038/s41467-020-20320-y. PubMed 33420033.
Backbone
  Vector backbone: pDB.His.MBP.3C
  Vector type: Bacterial Expression
Growth in bacteria
  Bacterial resistance: Kanamycin, 50 μg/mL
  Growth temperature: 37°C
  Growth strain: DH5alpha
  Copy number: Low Copy
Gene/Insert
  Gene/Insert name: CARD8
  Species: H. sapiens (human)
  Mutation: A452C, R495E
  Entrez Gene: CARD8 (a.k.a. CARDINAL, DACAR, DAKAR, NDPP, NDPP1, TUCAN)
  Tag / fusion protein: His6-MBP-3C (N terminal on insert)
  Cloning method: Restriction Enzyme; 5′ cloning site Unknown (unknown if destroyed)
Terms and licenses: Academic/Nonprofit Terms; Industry Terms: Not Available to Industry
How to cite: pDB.His.MBP.3C CARD8 CARD A452C R495E was a gift from Hao Wu (Addgene plasmid # 164028 ; http://n2t.net/addgene:164028 ; RRID:Addgene_164028)
