[The description below was written by a language model from this plasmid's Addgene catalogue record and pLannotate feature annotations shown in this document.]
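Description:
pDB.His.MBP.3C CARD8 CARD A452C R495E is a 6.7 kb bacterial expression plasmid for producing the CARD domain of human CARD8 as a cleavable fusion protein in E. coli. The backbone has a pET-like layout. It carries a ColE1/pBR322-type origin with the bom region and the rop gene, consistent with the low copy number listed in the catalogue, plus an f1 origin and a kanamycin resistance gene (aph(3')-Ia) for selection. Short tetracycline-resistance fragments flanking the lacI cassette appear to be non-functional remnants of the parental vector.

Expression is driven by a T7 promoter followed by a lac operator and the T7 gene 10 ribosome binding site, and it ends at a T7 terminator. The plasmid-borne lacI keeps the promoter repressed until IPTG is added, so expression requires a host that supplies T7 RNA polymerase. The open reading frame begins with a His6 tag, which the annotation software picked up as a short tag fragment. This is followed by cytosolic maltose binding protein lacking its signal sequence, and then a human rhinovirus 3C protease site that allows the His-MBP moiety to be removed after purification. The CARD8 fragment follows. A second short His-tag match lies downstream of the insert, but the record does not show whether it is translated.

The insert carries two substitutions. According to the record, R495E makes the CARD filament-deficient, and A452C introduces a cysteine for site-specific labelling. The construct comes from work on filament formation in CARD8 and NLRP1 inflammasomes, where a labelled, non-polymerising CARD would suit biochemical or biophysical assays. The cloning sites used are not recorded.
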