Features (pLannotate 1.2.2; 21 found; start..end, strand, type, name):
      1..589     +  rep_origin     ori: high-copy-number ColE1/pMB1/pBR322/pUC origin of replication
    775..914     -  misc_feature   bom: basis of mobility region from pBR322
   1016..1207    -  CDS            rop: Rop protein, which maintains plasmids at low copy number; rop
   1224..1604    +  CDS            YPB1_ECOLX: Protein predicted: Swiss-Prot protein existence level 4. From Escherichia coli.
   1676..1967    -  CDS            TcR (fragment): tetracycline efflux protein; tet; confers resistance to tetracycline
   1982..2003    -  protein_bind   CAP binding site: CAP binding activates transcription in the presence of cAMP. E. coli catabolite activator protein
   2016..3098    -  CDS            lacI: lac repressor; lacI; The lac repressor binds to the lac operator to inhibit transcription in E. coli. This inhibition can be relieved by adding lactose or isopropyl-β-D-thiogalactopyranoside (IPTG).
   3099..3176    -  promoter       lacI promoter: lacI
   3184..3463    -  CDS            TcR (fragment): tetracycline efflux protein; tet; confers resistance to tetracycline
   3485..3503    +  promoter       T7 promoter: promoter for bacteriophage T7 RNA polymerase
   3504..3528    +  protein_bind   lac operator: The lac repressor binds to the lac operator to inhibit transcription in E. coli. This inhibition can be relieved by adding lactose or isopropyl-β-D-thiogalactopyranoside (IPTG). lac repressor encoded by lacI
   3543..3565    +  RBS            RBS: efficient ribosome binding site from bacteriophage T7 gene 10 (Olins and Rangwala, 1989)
   3584..3600    +  CDS            capTEV™ (fragment): composite tag for in vivo biotinylation, TEV protease cleavage, and 6xHis tagging
   3608..4705    +  CDS            MBP: maltose binding protein from E. coli; malE (mutated); This version of the gene does not encode a signal sequence, so MBP will remain in the cytosol.
   4763..5044    +  CDS            CARD8 (fragment): CARD8_HUMAN - Also known as DACAR From Homo sapiens (Human).
   5063..5080    +  CDS            9xHis (fragment): 9xHis affinity tag
   5090..5139    +  CDS            SET1 (fragment): solubility-enhancement tag derived from T7 phage gene 10B
   5147..5194    +  terminator     T7 terminator: transcription terminator for bacteriophage T7 RNA polymerase
   5231..5659    +  rep_origin     f1 ori (sequence partly withheld): f1 bacteriophage origin of replication; arrow indicates direction of (+) strand synthesis
   5712..5769    +  promoter       AmpR promoter (fragment): bla
   5778..6593    -  CDS            KanR: aminoglycoside phosphotransferase; aph(3')-Ia; confers resistance to kanamycin in bacteria or G418 (Geneticin®) in eukaryotes
>Addgene plasmid #164028 | pDB.His.MBP.3C CARD8 CARD A452C R495E | addgene full sequence | sequence record 325085 | Addgene NGS Result
TTGAGATCCTTTTTTTCTGCGCGTAATCTGCTGCTTGCAAACAAAAAAACCACCGCTACCAGCGGTGGTT
TGTTTGCCGGATCAAGAGCTACCAACTCTTTTTCCGAAGGTAACTGGCTTCAGCAGAGCGCAGATACCAA
ATACTGTCCTTCTAGTGTAGCCGTAGTTAGGCCACCACTTCAAGAACTCTGTAGCACCGCCTACATACCT
CGCTCTGCTAATCCTGTTACCAGTGGCTGCTGCCAGTGGCGATAAGTCGTGTCTTACCGGGTTGGACTCA
AGACGATAGTTACCGGATAAGGCGCAGCGGTCGGGCTGAACGGGGGGTTCGTGCACACAGCCCAGCTTGG
AGCGAACGACCTACACCGAACTGAGATACCTACAGCGTGAGCTATGAGAAAGCGCCACGCTTCCCGAAGG
GAGAAAGGCGGACAGGTATCCGGTAAGCGGCAGGGTCGGAACAGGAGAGCGCACGAGGGAGCTTCCAGGG
GGAAACGCCTGGTATCTTTATAGTCCTGTCGGGTTTCGCCACCTCTGACTTGAGCGTCGATTTTTGTGAT
GCTCGTCAGGGGGGCGGAGCCTATGGAAAAACGCCAGCAACGCGGCCTTTTTACGGTTCCTGGCCTTTTG
CTGGCCTTTTGCTCACATGTTCTTTCCTGCGTTATCCCCTGATTCTGTGGATAACCGTATTACCGCCTTT
GAGTGAGCTGATACCGCTCGCCGCAGCCGAACGACCGAGCGCAGCGAGTCAGTGAGCGAGGAAGCGGAAG
AGCGCCTGATGCGGTATTTTCTCCTTACGCATCTGTGCGGTATTTCACACCGCAATGGTGCACTCTCAGT
ACAATCTGCTCTGATGCCGCATAGTTAAGCCAGTATACACTCCGCTATCGCTACGTGACTGGGTCATGGC
TGCGCCCCGACACCCGCCAACACCCGCTGACGCGCCCTGACGGGCTTGTCTGCTCCCGGCATCCGCTTAC
AGACAAGCTGTGACCGTCTCCGGGAGCTGCATGTGTCAGAGGTTTTCACCGTCATCACCGAAACGCGCGA
GGCAGCTGCGGTAAAGCTCATCAGCGTGGTCGTGAAGCGATTCACAGATGTCTGCCTGTTCATCCGCGTC
CAGCTCGTTGAGTTTCTCCAGAAGCGTTAATGTCTGGCTTCTGATAAAGCGGGCCATGTTAAGGGCGGTT
TTTTCCTGTTTGGTCACTGATGCCTCCGTGTAAGGGGGATTTCTGTTCATGGGGGTAATGATACCGATGA
AACGAGAGAGGATGCTCACGATACGGGTTACTGATGATGAACATGCCCGGTTACTGGAACGTTGTGAGGG
TAAACAACTGGCGGTATGGATGCGGCGGGACCAGAGAAAAATCACTCAGGGTCAATGCCAGCGCTTCGTT
AATACAGATGTAGGTGTTCCACAGGGTAGCCAGCAGCATCCTGCGATGCAGATCCGGAACATAATGGTGC
AGGGCGCTGACTTCCGCGTTTCCAGACTTTACGAAACACGGAAACCGAAGACCATTCATGTTGTTGCTCA
GGTCGCAGACGTTTTGCAGCAGCAGTCGCTTCACGTTCGCTCGCGTATCGGTGATTCATTCTGCTAACCA
GTAAGGCAACCCCGCCAGCCTAGCCGGGTCCTCAACGACAGGAGCACGATCATGCGCACCCGTGGGGCCG
CCATGCCGGCGATAATGGCCTGCTTCTCGCCGAAACGTTTGGTGGCGGGACCAGTGACGAAGGCTTGAGC
GAGGGCGTGCAAGATTCCGAATACCGCAAGCGACAGGCCGATCATCGTCGCGCTCCAGCGAAAGCGGTCC
TCGCCGAAAATGACCCAGAGCGCTGCCGGCACCTGTCCTACGAGTTGCATGATAAAGAAGACAGTCATAA
GTGCGGCGACGATAGTCATGCCCCGCGCCCACCGGAAGGAGCTGACTGGGTTGAAGGCTCTCAAGGGCAT
CGGTCGAGATCCCGGTGCCTAATGAGTGAGCTAACTTACATTAATTGCGTTGCGCTCACTGCCCGCTTTC
CAGTCGGGAAACCTGTCGTGCCAGCTGCATTAATGAATCGGCCAACGCGCGGGGAGAGGCGGTTTGCGTA
TTGGGCGCCAGGGTGGTTTTTCTTTTCACCAGTGAGACGGGCAACAGCTGATTGCCCTTCACCGCCTGGC
CCTGAGAGAGTTGCAGCAAGCGGTCCACGCTGGTTTGCCCCAGCAGGCGAAAATCCTGTTTGATGGTGGT
TAACGGCGGGATATAACATGAGCTGTCTTCGGTATCGTCGTATCCCACTACCGAGATATCCGCACCAACG
CGCAGCCCGGACTCGGTAATGGCGCGCATTGCGCCCAGCGCCATCTGATCGTTGGCAACCAGCATCGCAG
TGGGAACGATGCCCTCATTCAGCATTTGCATGGTTTGTTGAAAACCGGACATGGCACTCCAGTCGCCTTC
CCGTTCCGCTATCGGCTGAATTTGATTGCGAGTGAGATATTTATGCCAGCCAGCCAGACGCAGACGCGCC
GAGACAGAACTTAATGGGCCCGCTAACAGCGCGATTTGCTGGTGACCCAATGCGACCAGATGCTCCACGC
CCAGTCGCGTACCGTCTTCATGGGAGAAAATAATACTGTTGATGGGTGTCTGGTCAGAGACATCAAGAAA
TAACGCCGGAACATTAGTGCAGGCAGCTTCCACAGCAATGGCATCCTGGTCATCCAGCGGATAGTTAATG
ATCAGCCCACTGACGCGTTGCGCGAGAAGATTGTGCACCGCCGCTTTACAGGCTTCGACGCCGCTTCGTT
CTACCATCGACACCACCACGCTGGCACCCAGTTGATCGGCGCGAGATTTAATCGCCGCGACAATTTGCGA
CGGCGCGTGCAGGGCCAGACTGGAGGTGGCAACGCCAATCAGCAACGACTGTTTGCCCGCCAGTTGTTGT
GCCACGCGGTTGGGAATGTAATTCAGCTCCGCCATCGCCGCTTCCACTTTTTCCCGCGTTTTCGCAGAAA
CGTGGCTGGCCTGGTTCACCACGCGGGAAACGGTCTGATAAGAGACACCGGCATACTCTGCGACATCGTA
TAACGTTACTGGTTTCACATTCACCACCCTGAATTGACTCTCTTCCGGGCGCTATCATGCCATACCGCGA
AAGGTTTTGCGCCATTCGATGGTGTCCGGGATCTCGACGCTCTCCCTTATGCGACTCCTGCATTAGGAAG
CAGCCCAGTAGTAGGTTGAGGCCGTTGAGCACCGCCGCCGCAAGGAATGGTGCATGCAAGGAGATGGCGC
CCAACAGTCCCCCGGCCACGGGGCCTGCCACCATACCCACGCCGAAACAAGCGCTCATGAGCCCGAAGTG
GCGAGCCCGATCTTCCCCATCGGTGATGTCGGCGATATAGGCGCCAGCAACCGCACCTGTGGCGCCGGTG
ATGCCGGCCACGATGCGTCCGGCGTAGAGGATCGAGATCTCGATCCCGCGAAATTAATACGACTCACTAT
AGGGGAATTGTGAGCGGATAACAATTCCCCTCTAGAAATAATTTTGTTTAACTTTAAGAAGGAGATATAC
CATGGGCAGCAGCCATCATCATCATCATCACGGTACCAAAACTGAAGAAGGTAAACTGGTAATCTGGATT
AACGGCGATAAAGGCTATAACGGTCTCGCTGAAGTCGGTAAGAAATTCGAGAAAGATACCGGAATTAAAG
TCACCGTTGAGCATCCGGATAAACTGGAAGAGAAATTCCCACAGGTTGCGGCAACTGGCGATGGCCCTGA
CATTATCTTCTGGGCACACGACCGCTTTGGTGGCTACGCTCAATCTGGCCTGTTGGCTGAAATCACCCCG
GACAAAGCGTTCCAGGACAAGCTGTATCCGTTTACCTGGGATGCCGTACGTTACAACGGCAAGCTGATTG
CTTACCCGATCGCTGTTGAAGCGTTATCGCTGATTTATAACAAAGATCTGCTGCCGAACCCGCCAAAAAC
CTGGGAAGAGATCCCGGCGCTGGATAAAGAACTGAAAGCGAAAGGTAAGAGCGCGCTGATGTTCAACCTG
CAAGAACCGTACTTCACCTGGCCGCTGATTGCTGCTGACGGGGGTTATGCGTTCAAGTATGAAAACGGCA
AGTACGACATTAAAGACGTGGGCGTGGATAACGCTGGCGCGAAAGCGGGTCTGACCTTCCTGGTTGACCT
GATTAAAAACAAACACATGAATGCAGACACCGATTACTCCATCGCAGAAGCTGCCTTTAATAAAGGCGAA
ACAGCGATGACCATCAACGGCCCGTGGGCATGGTCCAACATCGACACCAGCAAAGTGAATTATGGTGTAA
CGGTACTGCCGACCTTCAAGGGTCAACCATCCAAACCGTTCGTTGGCGTGCTGAGCGCAGGTATTAACGC
CGCCAGTCCGAACAAAGAGCTGGCAAAAGAGTTCCTCGAAAACTATCTGCTGACTGATGAAGGTCTGGAA
GCGGTTAATAAAGACAAACCGCTGGGTGCCGTAGCGCTGAAGTCTTACGAGGAAGAGTTGGCGAAAGATC
CACGTATTGCCGCCACCATGGAAAACGCCCAGAAAGGTGAAATCATGCCGAACATCCCGCAGATGTCCGC
TTTCTGGTATGCCGTGCGTACTGCGGTGATCAACGCCGCCAGCGGTCGTCAGACTGTCGATGAAGCCCTG
AAAGACGCGCAGACTGGTACCGATTACGATATCCCAACGACCCTGGAAGTGCTGTTCCAGGGTCCGCATA
TGGCTAGCCCTCCTTTCTCAGGTGCATGCTTTGTGAAGGAGAACCACCGGCAACTCCAAGCCAGGATGGG
GGACCTGAAAGGGGTGCTCGATGATCTCCAAGACAATGAGGTTCTTACTGAGAATGAGAAGGAGCTGGTG
GAGCAGGAAAAGACAGAGCAGAGCAAGAATGAGGCCTTGCTGAGCATGGTGGAGAAGAAAGGGGACCTGG
CCCTGGACGTGCTCTTCAGAAGCATTAGTGAAAGGGACCCTTACCTCGTGTCCTATCTTAGACAGCAGAA
TTTGTAGGCGGCCGCACTCGAGCACCACCACCACCACCACTGAGATCCGGCTGCTAACAAAGCCCGAAAG
GAAGCTGAGTTGGCTGCTGCCACCGCTGAGCAATAACTAGCATAACCCCTTGGGGCCTCTAAACGGGTCT
TGAGGGGTTTTTTGCTGAAAGGAGGAACTATATCCGGATTGGCGAATGGG
[124 nt withheld, positions 5231-5354]
C
[91 nt withheld, positions 5356-5446]
A
[49 nt withheld, positions 5448-5496]
CCTTTGACGTTGGAGTCCACGTTCTTT
[37 nt withheld, positions 5524-5560]
ACCCTATCTCGGTCTATTCTTTTGATTTATAAGGGATTTTGCCGATTTCGGCCTATTGGTTAAAAAATGA
GCTGATTTAACAAAAATTTAACGCGAATTTTAACAAAATATTAACGCTTACAATTTAGGTGGCACTTTTC
GGGGAAATGTGCGCGGAACCCCTATTTGTTTATTTTTCTAAATACATTCAAATATGTATCCGCTCATGAA
TTAATTCTTAGAAAAACTCATCGAGCATCAAATGAAACTGCAATTTATTCATATCAGGATTATCAATACC
ATATTTTTGAAAAAGCCGTTTCTGTAATGAAGGAGAAAACTCACCGAGGCAGTTCCATAGGATGGCAAGA
TCCTGGTATCGGTCTGCGATTCCGACTCGTCCAACATCAATACAACCTATTAATTTCCCCTCGTCAAAAA
TAAGGTTATCAAGTGAGAAATCACCATGAGTGACGACTGAATCCGGTGAGAATGGCAAAAGTTTATGCAT
TTCTTTCCAGACTTGTTCAACAGGCCAGCCATTACGCTCGTCATCAAAATCACTCGCATCAACCAAACCG
TTATTCATTCGTGATTGCGCCTGAGCGAGACGAAATACGCGATCGCTGTTAAAAGGACAATTACAAACAG
GAATCGAATGCAACCGGCGCAGGAACACTGCCAGCGCATCAACAATATTTTCACCTGAATCAGGATATTC
TTCTAATACCTGGAATGCTGTTTTCCCGGGGATCGCAGTGGTGAGTAACCATGCATCATCAGGAGTACGG
ATAAAATGCTTGATGGTCGGAAGAGGCATAAATTCCGTCAGCCAGTTTAGTCTGACCATCTCATCTGTAA
CATCATTGGCAACGCTACCTTTGCCATGTTTCAGAAACAACTCTGGCGCATCGGGCTTCCCATACAATCG
ATAGATTGTCGCACCTGATTGCCCGACATTATCGCGAGCCCATTTATACCCATATAAATCAGCATCCATG
TTGGAATTTAATCGCGGCCTAGAGCAAGACGTTTCCCGTTGAATATGGCTCATAACACCCCTTGTATTAC
TGTTTATGTAAGCAGACAGTTTTATTGTTCATGACCAAAATCCCTTAACGTGAGTTTTCGTTCCACTGAG
CGTCAGACCCCGTAGAAAAGATCAAAGGATCTTC
