>Addgene plasmid #164028 | pDB.His.MBP.3C CARD8 CARD A452C R495E | depositor partial sequence | sequence record 318247 | Insert sequence
ATGCCTTTCTCAGGTGCATGCTTTGTGAAGGAGAACCACCGGCAACTCCAAGCCAGGATGGGGGACCTGA
AAGGGGTGCTCGATGATCTCCAAGACAATGAGGTTCTTACTGAGAATGAGAAGGAGCTGGTGGAGCAGGA
AAAGACAGAGCAGAGCAAGAATGAGGCCTTGCTGAGCATGGTGGAGAAGAAAGGGGACCTGGCCCTGGAC
GTGCTCTTCAGAAGCATTAGTGAAAGGGACCCTTACCTCGTGTCCTATCTTAGACAGCAGAATTTGTAG
